>Addgene plasmid #210987 | pHTC-HaloTag_C9orf72:1-481 | addgene full sequence | sequence record 423326 | Addgene NGS Result
TCAATATTGGCCATTAGCCATATTATTCATTGGTTATATAGCATAAATCAATATTGGCTATTGGCCATTG
CATACGTTGTATCTATATCATAATATGTACATTTATATTGGCTCATGTCCAATATGACCGCCATGTTGGC
ATTGATTATTGACTAGTTATTAATAGTAATCAATTACGGGGTCATTAGTTCATAGCCCATATATGGAGTT
CCGCGTTACATAACTTACGGTAAATGGCCCGCCTGGCTGACCGCCCAACGACCCCCGCCCATTGACGTCA
ATAATGACGTATGTTCCCATAGTAACGCCAATAGGGACTTTCCATTGACGTCAATGGGTGGAGTATTTAC
GGTAAACTGCCCACTTGGCAGTACATCAAGTGTATCATATGCCAAGTCCGCCCCCTATTGACGTCAATGA
CGGTAAATGGCCCGCCTGGCATTATGCCCAGTACATGACCTTACGGGACTTTCCTACTTGGCAGTACATC
TACGTATTAGTCATCGCTATTACCATGGTGATGCGGTTTTGGCAGTACACCAATGGGCGTGGATAGCGGT
TTGACTCACGGGGATTTCCAAGTCTCCACCCCATTGACGTCAATGGGAGTTTGTTTTGGCACCAAAATCA
ACGGGACTTTCCAAAATGTCGTAATAACCCCGCCCCGTTGACGCAAATGGGCGGTAGGCGTGTACGGTGG
GAGGTCTATATAAGCAGAGCTGGTTTAGTGAACCGTCAGATCACTAGAAGCTTTATTGCGGTAGTTTATC
ACAGTTAAATTGCTAACGCAGTCAGTGCTTCTGACACAACAGTCTCGAACTTAAGCTGCAGAAGTTGGTC
GTGAGGCACTGGGCAGGTAAGTATCAAGGTTACAAGACAGGTTTAAGGAGACCAATAGAAACTGGGCTTG
TCGAGACAGAGAAGACTCTTGCGTTTCTGATAGGCACCTATTGGTCTTACTGACATCCACTTTGCCTTTC
TCTCCACAGGTGTCCACTCCCAGTTCAATTACAGCTCTTAAGGCTAGAGTATTAATACGACTCACTATAG
GGCTAGCAAAGCGATCGCTTCCGAATTCACCATGTCGACTCTTTGCCCACCGCCATCTCCAGCTGTTGCC
AAGACAGAGATTGCTTTAAGTGGCAAATCACCTTTATTAGCAGCTACTTTTGCTTACTGGGACAATATTC
TTGGTCCTAGAGTAAGGCACATTTGGGCTCCAAAGACAGAACAGGTACTTCTCAGTGATGGAGAAATAAC
TTTTCTTGCCAACCACACTCTAAATGGAGAAATCCTTCGAAATGCAGAGAGTGGTGCTATAGATGTAAAG
TTTTTTGTCTTGTCTGAAAAGGGAGTGATTATTGTTTCATTAATCTTTGATGGAAACTGGAATGGGGATC
GCAGCACATATGGACTATCAATTATACTTCCACAGACAGAACTTAGTTTCTACCTCCCACTTCATAGAGT
GTGTGTTGATAGATTAACACATATAATCCGGAAAGGAAGAATATGGATGCATAAGGAAAGACAAGAAAAT
GTCCAGAAGATTATCTTAGAAGGCACAGAGAGAATGGAAGATCAGGGTCAGAGTATTATTCCAATGCTTA
CTGGAGAAGTGATTCCTGTAATGGAACTGCTTTCATCTATGAAATCACACAGTGTTCCTGAAGAAATAGA
TATAGCTGATACAGTACTCAATGATGATGATATTGGTGACAGCTGTCATGAAGGCTTTCTTCTCAATGCC
ATCAGCTCACACTTGCAAACCTGTGGCTGTTCCGTTGTAGTAGGTAGCAGTGCAGAGAAAGTAAATAAGA
TAGTCAGAACATTATGCCTTTTTCTGACTCCAGCAGAGAGAAAATGCTCCAGGTTATGTGAAGCAGAATC
ATCATTTAAATATGAGTCAGGGCTCTTTGTACAAGGCCTGCTAAAGGATTCAACTGGAAGCTTTGTGCTG
CCTTTCCGGCAAGTCATGTATGCTCCATATCCCACCACACACATAGATGTGGATGTCAATACTGTGAAGC
AGATGCCACCCTGTCATGAACATATTTATAATCAGCGTAGATACATGAGATCCGAGCTGACAGCCTTCTG
GAGAGCCACTTCAGAAGAAGACATGGCTCAGGATACGATCATCTACACTGACGAAAGCTTTACTCCTGAT
TTGAATATTTTTCAAGATGTCTTACACAGAGACACTCTAGTGAAAGCCTTCCTGGATCAGGTCTTTCAGC
TGAAACCTGGCTTATCTCTCAGAAGTACTTTCCTTGCACAGTTTCTACTTGTCCTTCACAGAAAAGCCTT
GACACTAATAAAATATATAGAAGACGATACGCAGAAGGGAAAAAAGCCCTTTAAATCTCTTCGGAACCTG
AAGATAGACCTTGATTTAACAGCAGAGGGCGATCTTAACATAATAATGGCTCTGGCTGAGAAAATTAAAC
CAGGCCTACACTCTTTTATCTTTGGAAGACCTTTCTACACTAGTGTGCAAGAACGAGATGTTCTAATGAC
TTTTCTCGAGCCAACCACTGAGGATCTGTACTTTCAGAGCGATAACGATGGATCCGAAATCGGTACTGGC
TTTCCATTCGACCCCCATTATGTGGAAGTCCTGGGCGAGCGCATGCACTACGTCGATGTTGGTCCGCGCG
ATGGCACCCCTGTGCTGTTCCTGCACGGTAACCCGACCTCCTCCTACGTGTGGCGCAACATCATCCCGCA
TGTTGCACCGACCCATCGCTGCATTGCTCCAGACCTGATCGGTATGGGCAAATCCGACAAACCAGACCTG
GGTTATTTCTTCGACGACCACGTCCGCTTCATGGATGCCTTCATCGAAGCCCTGGGTCTGGAAGAGGTCG
TCCTGGTCATTCACGACTGGGGCTCCGCTCTGGGTTTCCACTGGGCCAAGCGCAATCCAGAGCGCGTCAA
AGGTATTGCATTTATGGAGTTCATCCGCCCTATCCCGACCTGGGACGAATGGCCAGAATTTGCCCGCGAG
ACCTTCCAGGCCTTCCGCACCACCGACGTCGGCCGCAAGCTGATCATCGATCAGAACGTTTTTATCGAGG
GTACGCTGCCGATGGGTGTCGTCCGCCCGCTGACTGAAGTCGAGATGGACCATTACCGCGAGCCGTTCCT
GAATCCTGTTGACCGCGAGCCACTGTGGCGCTTCCCAAACGAGCTGCCAATCGCCGGTGAGCCAGCGAAC
ATCGTCGCGCTGGTCGAAGAATACATGGACTGGCTGCACCAGTCCCCTGTCCCGAAGCTGCTGTTCTGGG
GCACCCCAGGCGTTCTGATCCCACCGGCCGAAGCCGCTCGCCTGGCCAAAAGCCTGCCTAACTGCAAGGC
TGTGGACATCGGCCCGGGTCTGAATCTGCTGCAAGAAGACAACCCGGACCTGATCGGCAGCGAGATCGCG
CGCTGGCTGTCTACTCTGGAGATTTCCGGTTAATAGAATTGGCATGCAAGCTGATCCGGCTGCTAACAAA
GCCCGAAAGGAAGCTGAGTTGGCTGCTGCCACCGCTGAGCAATAACTAGCATAACCCCTTGGGGCGGCCG
CTTCGAGCAGACATGATAAGATACATTGATGAGTTTGGACAAACCACAACTAGAATGCAGTGAAAAAAAT
GCTTTATTTGTGAAATTTGTGATGCTATTGCTTTATTTGTAACCATTATAAGCTGCAATAAACAAGTTAA
CAACAACAATTGCATTCATTTTATGTTTCAGGTTCAGGGGGAGATGTGGGAGGTTTTTTTAAGCAAGTAA
AACCTCTACAAATGTGGTAAAATCGAATTTTAACAAAATATTAACGCTTACAATTTCCTGATGCGGTATT
TTCTCCTTACGCATCTGTGCGGTATTTCACACCGCATACGCGGATCTGCGCAGCACCATGGCCTGAAATA
ACCTCTGAAAGAGGAACTTGGTTAGGTACCTTCTGAGGCGGAAAGAACCAGCTGTGGAATGTGTGTCAGT
TAGGGTGTGGAAAGTCCCCAGGCTCCCCAGCAGGCAGAAGTATGCAAAGCATGCATCTCAATTAGTCAGC
AACCAGGTGTGGAAAGTCCCCAGGCTCCCCAGCAGGCAGAAGTATGCAAAGCATGCATCTCAATTAGTCA
GCAACCATAGTCCCGCCCCTAACTCCGCCCATCCCGCCCCTAACTCCGCCCAGTTCCGCCCATTCTCCGC
CCCATGGCTGACTAATTTTTTTTATTTATGCAGAGGCCGAGGCCGCCTCGGCCTCTGAGCTATTCCAGAA
GTAGTGAGGAGGCTTTTTTGGAGGCCTAGGCTTTTGCAAAAAGCTTGATTCTTCTGACACAACAGTCTCG
AACTTAAGGCTAGAGCCACCATGATTGAACAAGATGGATTGCACGCAGGTTCTCCGGCCGCTTGGGTGGA
GAGGCTATTCGGCTATGACTGGGCACAACAGACAATCGGCTGCTCTGATGCCGCCGTGTTCCGGCTGTCA
GCGCAGGGGCGCCCGGTTCTTTTTGTCAAGACCGACCTGTCCGGTGCCCTGAATGAACTGCAGGACGAGG
CAGCGCGGCTATCGTGGCTGGCCACGACGGGCGTTCCTTGCGCAGCTGTGCTCGACGTTGTCACTGAAGC
GGGAAGGGACTGGCTGCTATTGGGCGAAGTGCCGGGGCAGGATCTCCTGTCATCTCACCTTGCTCCTGCC
GAGAAAGTATCCATCATGGCTGATGCAATGCGGCGGCTGCATACGCTTGATCCGGCTACCTGCCCATTCG
ACCACCAAGCGAAACATCGCATCGAGCGAGCACGTACTCGGATGGAAGCCGGTCTTGTCGATCAGGATGA
TCTGGACGAAGAGCATCAGGGGCTCGCGCCAGCCGAACTGTTCGCCAGGCTCAAGGCGCGCATGCCCGAC
GGCGAGGATCTCGTCGTGACCCATGGCGATGCCTGCTTGCCGAATATCATGGTGGAAAATGGCCGCTTTT
CTGGATTCATCGACTGTGGCCGGCTGGGTGTGGCGGACCGCTATCAGGACATAGCGTTGGCTACCCGTGA
TATTGCTGAAGAGCTTGGCGGCGAATGGGCTGACCGCTTCCTCGTGCTTTACGGTATCGCCGCTCCCGAT
TCGCAGCGCATCGCCTTCTATCGCCTTCTTGACGAGTTCTTCTGAGCGGGACTCTGGGGTTCGAAATGAC
CGACCAAGCGACGCCCAACCTGCCATCACGATGGCCGCAATAAAATATCTTTATTTTCATTACATCTGTG
TGTTGGTTTTTTGTGTGAATCGATAGCGATAAGGATCCTCTTTGCGCTTGCGTTTTCCCTTGTCCAGATA
GCCCAGTAGCTGACATTCATCCGGGGTCAGCACCGTTTCTGCGGACTGGCTTTCTACGTAATGGTTTCTT
AGACGTCAGGTGGCACTTTTCGGGGAAATGTGCGCGGAACCCCTATTTGTTTATTTTTCTAAATACATTC
AAATATGTATCCGCTCATGAGACAATAACCCTGATAAATGCTTCAATAATATTGAAAAAGGAAGAGTATG
AGTATTCAACATTTCCGTGTCGCCCTTATTCCCTTTTTTGCGGCATTTTGCCTTCCTGTTTTTGCTCACC
CAGAAACGCTGGTGAAAGTAAAAGATGCTGAAGATCAGTTGGGTGCACGAGTGGGTTACATCGAACTGGA
TCTCAACAGCGGTAAGATCCTTGAGAGTTTTCGCCCCGAAGAACGTTTTCCAATGATGAGCACTTTCAAA
GTTCTGCTATGTGGCGCGGTATTATCCCGTATTGACGCCGGGCAAGAGCAACTCGGTCGCCGCATACACT
ATTCTCAGAATGACTTGGTTGAGTACTCACCAGTCACAGAAAAGCATCTTACGGATGGCATGACAGTAAG
AGAATTATGCAGTGCTGCCATAACCATGAGTGATAACACTGCGGCCAACTTACTTCTGACAACTATCGGA
GGACCGAAGGAGCTAACCGCTTTTTTGCACAACATGGGGGATCATGTAACTCGCCTTGATCGTTGGGAAC
CGGAGCTGAATGAAGCCATACCAAACGACGAGCGTGACACCACGATGCCTGTAGCAATGGCAACAACGTT
GCGCAAACTATTAACTGGCGAACTACTTACTCTAGCTTCCCGGCAACAATTAATAGACTGGATGGAGGCG
GATAAAGTTGCAGGACCACTTCTGCGCTCGGCCCTTCCGGCTGGCTGGTTTATTGCTGATAAATCTGGAG
CCGGTGAGCGTGGGTCTCGCGGTATCATTGCAGCACTGGGGCCAGATGGTAAGCCCTCCCGTATCGTAGT
TATCTACACGACGGGGAGTCAGGCAACTATGGATGAACGAAATAGACAGATCGCTGAGATAGGTGCCTCA
CTGATTAAGCATTGGTAATTCGAAATGACCGACCAAGCGACGCCCAACCGGTATCAGCTCACTCAAAGGC
GGTAATACGGTTATCCACAGAATCAGGGGATAACGCAGGAAAGAACATGTGAGCAAAAGGCCAGCAAAAG
GCCAGGAACCGTAAAAAGGCCGCGTTGCTGGCGTTTTTCCATAGGCTCCGCCCCCCTGACGAGCATCACA
AAAATCGACGCTCAAGTCAGAGGTGGCGAAACCCGACAGGACTATAAAGATACCAGGCGTTTCCCCCTGG
AAGCTCCCTCGTGCGCTCTCCTGTTCCGACCCTGCCGCTTACCGGATACCTGTCCGCCTTTCTCCCTTCG
GGAAGCGTGGCGCTTTCTCATAGCTCACGCTGTAGGTATCTCAGTTCGGTGTAGGTCGTTCGCTCCAAGC
TGGGCTGTGTGCACGAACCCCCCGTTCAGCCCGACCGCTGCGCCTTATCCGGTAACTATCGTCTTGAGTC
CAACCCGGTAAGACACGACTTATCGCCACTGGCAGCAGCCACTGGTAACAGGATTAGCAGAGCGAGGTAT
GTAGGCGGTGCTACAGAGTTCTTGAAGTGGTGGCCTAACTACGGCTACACTAGAAGGACAGTATTTGGTA
TCTGCGCTCTGCTGAAGCCAGTTACCTTCGGAAAAAGAGTTGGTAGCTCTTGATCCGGCAAACAAACCAC
CGCTGGTAGCGGTGGTTTTTTTGTTTGCAAGCAGCAGATTACGCGCAGAAAAAAAGGATTTCAAGAAGAT
CCTTTGATCTTTTCTACGGGGTCTGACGCTCAGTGGAACGAAAACTCACGTTAAGGGATTTTGGTCATGA
GATTATCAAAAAGGATCTTCACCTAGATCCTTTTATAGTCCGGAAATACAGGAACGCACGCTGGATGGCC
CTTCGCTGGGATGGTGAAACCATGAAAAATGGCAGCTTCAGTGGATTAAGTGGGGGTAATGTGGCCTGTA
CCCTCTGGTTGCATAGGTATTCATACGGTTAAAATTTATCAGGCGCGATTGCGGCAGTTTTTCGGGTGGT
TTGTTGCCATTTTTACCTGTCTGCTGCCGTGATCGCGCTGAACGCGTTTTAGCGGTGCGTACAATTAAGG
GATTATGGTAAATCCACTTACTGTCTGCCCTCGTAGCCATCGAGATAAACCGCAGTACTCCGGCCACGAT
GCGTCCGGCGTAGAGGATCGAGATCT
Features (pLannotate 1.2.2; 21 found; start..end, strand, type, name):
    140..517     +  enhancer       CMV enhancer: human cytomegalovirus immediate early enhancer
    519..718     +  promoter       CMV promoter: human cytomegalovirus (CMV) immediate early promoter
    857..989     +  intron         chimeric intron: chimera between introns from human β-globin and immunoglobulin heavy chain genes
   1033..1051    +  promoter       T7 promoter: promoter for bacteriophage T7 RNA polymerase
   1082..2524    +  CDS            C9orf72: CI072_HUMAN - Experimental evidence at protein level: Swiss-Prot protein existence level 1. [Isoform 2]: Does not play a role in regulation of stress granule assembly in response to cellular stress. From Homo sapiens (Human).
   2540..2560    +  CDS            TEV site: tobacco etch virus (TEV) protease recognition and cleavage site
   2576..3459    +  CDS            HaloTag® (fragment): modified bacterial dehalogenase that forms covalent bonds with chloroalkane derivatives
   3489..3538    +  CDS            SET1 (fragment): solubility-enhancement tag derived from T7 phage gene 10B
   3546..3565    +  terminator     T7 terminator (fragment): transcription terminator for bacteriophage T7 RNA polymerase
   3587..3708    -  polyA_signal   SV40 poly(A) signal: SV40 polyadenylation signal
   3731..3799    -  CDS            large T antigen (fragment): large T antigen from SV40 (simian virus 40)
   3804..3836    +  rep_origin     M13 ori (fragment): M13 bacteriophage origin of replication; arrow indicates direction of (+) strand synthesis
   3837..3888    -  misc_feature   bom (fragment): basis of mobility region from pBR322
   3953..4310    +  promoter       SV40 promoter: SV40 enhancer and early promoter
   4361..5152    +  CDS            neo: KKA2_KLEPN - Also known as kan, nptII. Experimental evidence at protein level: Swiss-Prot protein existence level 1. Resistance to kanamycin, neomycin, paromomycin, ribostamycin, butirosin and gentamicin B. From Klebsiella pneumoniae.
   5219..5267    +  polyA_signal   poly(A) signal: synthetic polyadenylation signal
   5288..5380    -  CDS            tnpA (fragment): TN5P_ECOLX - Also known as tnp. Experimental evidence at protein level: Swiss-Prot protein existence level 1. Mediates transposition of transposon Tn5 by a 'cut and paste' mechanism. First, the monomeric transposase binds the 19 bp inverted DNA repeats flanking the transposon. Then, dimerization of the DNA- bound transposase creates a synaptic DNA complex. After nicking of the first DNA strand, excision of the transposon proceeds through a series of intermediates. The transposase then mediates the insertion of the transposon at a new site by strand transfer. The activity of the wild- type tran
   5423..5527    +  promoter       AmpR promoter: bla
   5528..6388    +  CDS            AmpR: β-lactamase; bla; confers resistance to ampicillin, carbenicillin, and related antibiotics
   6546..7134    -  rep_origin     ori: high-copy-number ColE1/pMB1/pBR322/pUC origin of replication
   7250..7533    +  misc_feature   cer region: ColE1-derived recombination site that helps to maintain plasmids as monomers
