[The description below was written by a language model from this plasmid's Addgene catalogue record and pLannotate feature annotations shown in this document.]
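Description:
pHTC-HaloTag_C9orf72:1-481 is a mammalian expression plasmid of 7,586 bp built on Promega's pHTC-HaloTag backbone. It produces full-length, wild-type human C9orf72 (residues M1 to F481, a 1,443 bp insert derived from a Mammalian Gene Collection clone) fused at its C terminus to HaloTag. In bacteria it is maintained at high copy through a ColE1/pUC-type origin and selected with ampicillin via the β-lactamase gene. A ColE1 cer site is also present, which helps keep the plasmid monomeric. For selection in mammalian cells, a separate cassette places the neomycin phosphotransferase gene under the SV40 enhancer/early promoter with a synthetic poly(A) signal, allowing G418 selection.

Expression of the fusion is driven by the human CMV immediate-early enhancer and promoter, followed by a chimeric β-globin/immunoglobulin intron that generally improves transcript processing and expression. A T7 promoter just upstream of the coding region also permits in vitro transcription. The C9orf72 open reading frame, inserted by ligation-independent cloning between retained EcoRI and XhoI sites, runs into a linker containing a TEV protease recognition site and then the HaloTag coding sequence, with an SV40 poly(A) signal annotated downstream. HaloTag is a modified bacterial dehalogenase that bonds covalently to chloroalkane ligands, so the fusion can be fluorescently labelled, captured on resin or used in cellular ligand-binding assays, and the TEV site allows the tag to be removed. Several short annotated fragments (SET1, large T antigen, M13 ori, bom, Tn5 transposase) appear to be backbone remnants or partial matches rather than functional elements. The associated publication concerns ligandability assessment of WD40 repeat-containing proteins, but the record does not state the specific assay in which this construct was used.
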