Addgene plasmid #210987: pHTC-HaloTag_C9orf72:1-481
Purpose: Mammalian expression of full-length human C9orf72. C-terminal HaloTag.
Depositing lab: Cheryl Arrowsmith. Depositing organization: University of Toronto. Publication: A Target Class Ligandability Evaluation of WD40 Repeat-Containing Proteins. Ackloo S, Li F, Szewczyk M, Seitova A, Loppnau P, Zeng H, Xu J, Ahmad S, Arnautova YA, Baghaie AJ, Beldar S, Bolotokova A, Centrella PA, Chau I, Clark MA, Cuozzo JW, Dehghani-Tafti S, Disch JS, Dong A, Dumas A, Feng JA, Ghiabi P, Gibson E, Gilmer J, Goldman B, Green SR, Guie MA, Guilinger JP, Harms N, Herasymenko O, Houliston S, Hutchinson A, Kearnes S, Keefe AD, Kimani SW, Kramer T, Kutera M, Kwak HA, Lento C, Li Y, Liu J, Loup J, Machado RAC, Mulhern CJ, Perveen S, Righetto GL, Riley P, Shrestha S, Sigel EA, Silva M, Sintchak MD, Slakman BL, Taylor RD, Thompson J, Torng W, Underkoffler C, von Rechenberg M, Walsh RT, Watson I, Wilson DJ, Wolf E, Yadav M, Yazdi AK, Zhang J, Zhang Y, Santhakumar V, Edwards AM, Barsyte-Lovejoy D, Schapira M, Brown PJ, Halabelian L, Arrowsmith CH. J Med Chem. 2025 Jan 23;68(2):1092-1112. doi: 10.1021/acs.jmedchem.4c02010. Epub 2024 Nov 4. PubMed 39495097.
Backbone
  Vector backbone: pHTC-HaloTag
  Backbone manufacturer: Promega
  Vector type: Mammalian Expression
  Selectable markers: Neomycin (select with G418)
Growth in bacteria
  Bacterial resistance: Ampicillin, 100 μg/mL
  Growth temperature: 37°C
  Growth strain: DH5alpha
  Copy number: High Copy
Gene/Insert
  Gene/Insert name: C9orf72:M1-F481
  Species: H. sapiens (human)
  Insert size (bp): 1443
  Mutation: wild type
  Entrez Gene: C9orf72 (a.k.a. ALSFTD, DENND9, DENNL72, FTDALS, FTDALS1)
  Promoter: CMV
  Tag / fusion protein: HaloTag (C terminal on insert)
  Cloning method: Ligation Independent Cloning
  Sequencing primers: 5′ CTTACTGACATCCACTTTGC; 3′ CAACATCGACGTAGTGCATG
Resource information
  A portion of this plasmid was derived from a plasmid made by: Mammalian Gene Collection (BC068445)
Terms and licenses: Academic/Nonprofit Terms; Industry Terms: Not Available to Industry
Depositor comments: 5' Cloning Site: EcoR1 (not destroyed), 3' Cloning Site: Xho1 (not destroyed). C terminal tag: lepttedlyfqsdndgseigtgfpfdphyvevlgermhyvdvgprdgtpvlflhgnptssyvwrniiphvapthrciapdligmgksdkpdlgyffddhvrfmdafiealgleevvlvihdwgsalgfhwakrnpervkgiafmefirpiptwdewpefaretfqafrttdvgrkliidqnvfiegtlpmgvvrpltevemdhyrepflnpvdreplwrfpnelpiagepanivalveeymdwlhqspvpkllfwgtpgvlippaeaarlakslpnckavdigpglnllqednpdligseiarwlstleisg.
How to cite: pHTC-HaloTag_C9orf72:1-481 was a gift from Cheryl Arrowsmith (Addgene plasmid # 210987 ; http://n2t.net/addgene:210987 ; RRID:Addgene_210987)
