>Addgene plasmid #210987 | pHTC-HaloTag_C9orf72:1-481 | depositor partial sequence | sequence record 411454 | Insert sequence
ATGTCGACTCTTTGCCCACCGCCATCTCCAGCTGTTGCCAAGACAGAGATTGCTTTAAGTGGCAAATCAC
CTTTATTAGCAGCTACTTTTGCTTACTGGGACAATATTCTTGGTCCTAGAGTAAGGCACATTTGGGCTCC
AAAGACAGAACAGGTACTTCTCAGTGATGGAGAAATAACTTTTCTTGCCAACCACACTCTAAATGGAGAA
ATCCTTCGAAATGCAGAGAGTGGTGCTATAGATGTAAAGTTTTTTGTCTTGTCTGAAAAGGGAGTGATTA
TTGTTTCATTAATCTTTGATGGAAACTGGAATGGGGATCGCAGCACATATGGACTATCAATTATACTTCC
ACAGACAGAACTTAGTTTCTACCTCCCACTTCATAGAGTGTGTGTTGATAGATTAACACATATAATCCGG
AAAGGAAGAATATGGATGCATAAGGAAAGACAAGAAAATGTCCAGAAGATTATCTTAGAAGGCACAGAGA
GAATGGAAGATCAGGGTCAGAGTATTATTCCAATGCTTACTGGAGAAGTGATTCCTGTAATGGAACTGCT
TTCATCTATGAAATCACACAGTGTTCCTGAAGAAATAGATATAGCTGATACAGTACTCAATGATGATGAT
ATTGGTGACAGCTGTCATGAAGGCTTTCTTCTCAATGCCATCAGCTCACACTTGCAAACCTGTGGCTGTT
CCGTTGTAGTAGGTAGCAGTGCAGAGAAAGTAAATAAGATAGTCAGAACATTATGCCTTTTTCTGACTCC
AGCAGAGAGAAAATGCTCCAGGTTATGTGAAGCAGAATCATCATTTAAATATGAGTCAGGGCTCTTTGTA
CAAGGCCTGCTAAAGGATTCAACTGGAAGCTTTGTGCTGCCTTTCCGGCAAGTCATGTATGCTCCATATC
CCACCACACACATAGATGTGGATGTCAATACTGTGAAGCAGATGCCACCCTGTCATGAACATATTTATAA
TCAGCGTAGATACATGAGATCCGAGCTGACAGCCTTCTGGAGAGCCACTTCAGAAGAAGACATGGCTCAG
GATACGATCATCTACACTGACGAAAGCTTTACTCCTGATTTGAATATTTTTCAAGATGTCTTACACAGAG
ACACTCTAGTGAAAGCCTTCCTGGATCAGGTCTTTCAGCTGAAACCTGGCTTATCTCTCAGAAGTACTTT
CCTTGCACAGTTTCTACTTGTCCTTCACAGAAAAGCCTTGACACTAATAAAATATATAGAAGACGATACG
CAGAAGGGAAAAAAGCCCTTTAAATCTCTTCGGAACCTGAAGATAGACCTTGATTTAACAGCAGAGGGCG
ATCTTAACATAATAATGGCTCTGGCTGAGAAAATTAAACCAGGCCTACACTCTTTTATCTTTGGAAGACC
TTTCTACACTAGTGTGCAAGAACGAGATGTTCTAATGACTTTT
